LOCUS       Exported 7588 bp ds-DNA circular SYN 12-MAY-2021
DEFINITION  RhoGEF.
ACCESSION   .
VERSION     .
KEYWORDS    mCherry-FGD1
SOURCE      synthetic DNA construct
  ORGANISM  synthetic DNA construct
REFERENCE   1 (bases 1 to 7588)
  AUTHORS   Reinhard NR, Van Der Niet S, Chertkova A, Postma M, Hordijk PL,
            Gadella TWJ Jr, Goedhart J
  TITLE     Identification of guanine nucleotide exchange factors that increase
            Cdc42 activity in primary human endothelial cells.
  JOURNAL   Small GTPases. 2019 Aug 30:1-15. doi: 10.1080/21541248.2019.1658509.
  PUBMED    31469028
REFERENCE   2 (bases 1 to 7588)
  AUTHORS   .
  TITLE     Direct Submission
  JOURNAL   Exported May 12, 2021 from SnapGene Server 1.1.58
            http://www.snapgene.com
FEATURES             Location/Qualifiers
     source          1..7588
                     /organism="synthetic DNA construct"
                     /mol_type="other DNA"
     enhancer        61..364
                     /label=CMV enhancer
                     /note="human cytomegalovirus immediate early enhancer"
     promoter        365..568
                     /label=CMV promoter
                     /note="human cytomegalovirus (CMV) immediate early
                     promoter"
     primer_bind     519..539
                     /label=CMV-F
                     /note="Human CMV immediate early promoter, forward primer"
     regulatory      607..616
                     /regulatory_class="other"
                     /note="vertebrate consensus sequence for strong initiation
                     of translation (Kozak, 1987)"
     CDS             613..1320
                     /codon_start=1
                     /product="monomeric derivative of DsRed fluorescent protein
                     (Shaner et al., 2004)"
                     /label=mCherry
                     /note="mammalian codon-optimized"
                     /translation="MVSKGEEDNMAIIKEFMRFKVHMEGSVNGHEFEIEGEGEGRPYEG
                     TQTAKLKVTKGGPLPFAWDILSPQFMYGSKAYVKHPADIPDYLKLSFPEGFKWERVMNF
                     EDGGVVTVTQDSSLQDGEFIYKVKLRGTNFPSDGPVMQKKTMGWEASSERMYPEDGALK
                     GEIKQRLKLKDGGHYDAEVKTTYKAKKPVQLPGAYNVNIKLDITSHNEDYTIVEQYERA
                     EGRHSTGGMDELYK"
     primer_bind     complement(758..776)
                     /label=mCherry-R
                     /note="mCherry, reverse primer"
     primer_bind     1026..1045
                     /label=mCherry-F
                     /note="mCherry, forward primer"
     polyA_signal    4376..4497
                     /label=SV40 poly(A) signal
                     /note="SV40 polyadenylation signal"
     primer_bind     complement(4413..4432)
                     /label=SV40pA-R
                     /note="SV40 polyA, reverse primer"
     primer_bind     4467..4486
                     /label=EBV-rev
                     /note="SV40 polyA terminator, reverse primer"
     rep_origin      complement(4504..4959)
                     /direction=LEFT
                     /label=f1 ori
                     /note="f1 bacteriophage origin of replication; arrow
                     indicates direction of (+) strand synthesis"
     primer_bind     complement(4641..4662)
                     /label=F1ori-F
                     /note="F1 origin, forward primer"
     primer_bind     4853..4872
                     /label=F1ori-R
                     /note="F1 origin, reverse primer"
     promoter        4986..5090
                     /gene="bla"
                     /label=AmpR promoter
     promoter        5092..5449
                     /label=SV40 promoter
                     /note="SV40 enhancer and early promoter"
     primer_bind     complement(5115..5135)
                     /label=pBABE 3'
                     /note="SV40 enhancer, reverse primer for pBABE vectors"
     rep_origin      5300..5435
                     /label=SV40 ori
                     /note="SV40 origin of replication"
     primer_bind     5362..5381
                     /label=SV40pro-F
                     /note="SV40 promoter/origin, forward primer"
     CDS             5484..6278
                     /codon_start=1
                     /gene="aph(3')-II (or nptII)"
                     /product="aminoglycoside phosphotransferase from Tn5"
                     /label=NeoR/KanR
                     /note="confers resistance to neomycin, kanamycin, and G418
                     (Geneticin(R))"
                     /translation="MIEQDGLHAGSPAAWVERLFGYDWAQQTIGCSDAAVFRLSAQGRP
                     VLFVKTDLSGALNELQDEAARLSWLATTGVPCAAVLDVVTEAGRDWLLLGEVPGQDLLS
                     SHLAPAEKVSIMADAMRRLHTLDPATCPFDHQAKHRIERARTRMEAGLVDQDDLDEEHQ
                     GLAPAELFARLKASMPDGEDLVVTHGDACLPNIMVENGRFSGFIDCGRLGVADRYQDIA
                     LATRDIAEELGGEWADRFLVLYGIAAPDSQRIAFYRLLDEFF"
     primer_bind     complement(5538..5557)
                     /label=Neo-R
                     /note="Neomycin resistance gene, reverse primer"
     primer_bind     6148..6167
                     /label=Neo-F
                     /note="Neomycin resistance gene, forward primer"
     primer_bind     complement(6466..6485)
                     /label=TK-pA-R
                     /note="Thymidine kinase polyA, reverse primer"
     polyA_signal    6510..6557
                     /label=HSV TK poly(A) signal
                     /note="herpes simplex virus thymidine kinase
                     polyadenylation signal (Cole and Stacy, 1985)"
     rep_origin      6886..7474
                     /direction=RIGHT
                     /label=ori
                     /note="high-copy-number ColE1/pMB1/pBR322/pUC origin of
                     replication"
     primer_bind     7375..7394
                     /label=pBR322ori-F
                     /note="pBR322 origin, forward primer"
ORIGIN
        1 tagttattaa tagtaatcaa ttacggggtc attagttcat agcccatata tggagttccg
       61 cgttacataa cttacggtaa atggcccgcc tggctgaccg cccaacgacc cccgcccatt
      121 gacgtcaata atgacgtatg ttcccatagt aacgccaata gggactttcc attgacgtca
      181 atgggtggag tatttacggt aaactgccca cttggcagta catcaagtgt atcatatgcc
      241 aagtacgccc cctattgacg tcaatgacgg taaatggccc gcctggcatt atgcccagta
      301 catgacctta tgggactttc ctacttggca gtacatctac gtattagtca tcgctattac
      361 catggtgatg cggttttggc agtacatcaa tgggcgtgga tagcggtttg actcacgggg
      421 atttccaagt ctccacccca ttgacgtcaa tgggagtttg ttttggcacc aaaatcaacg
      481 ggactttcca aaatgtcgta acaactccgc cccattgacg caaatgggcg gtaggcgtgt
      541 acggtgggag gtctatataa gcagagctgg tttagtgaac cgtcagatcc gctagcgcta
      601 ccggtcgcca ccatggtgag caagggcgag gaggataaca tggccatcat caaggagttc
      661 atgcgcttca aggtgcacat ggagggctcc gtgaacggcc acgagttcga gatcgagggc
      721 gagggcgagg gccgccccta cgagggcacc cagaccgcca agctgaaggt gaccaagggt
      781 ggccccctgc ccttcgcctg ggacatcctg tcccctcagt tcatgtacgg ctccaaggcc
      841 tacgtgaagc accccgccga catccccgac tacttgaagc tgtccttccc cgagggcttc
      901 aagtgggagc gcgtgatgaa cttcgaggac ggcggcgtgg tgaccgtgac ccaggactcc
      961 tccctgcagg acggcgagtt catctacaag gtgaagctgc gcggcaccaa cttcccctcc
     1021 gacggccccg taatgcagaa gaagaccatg ggctgggagg cctcctccga gcggatgtac
     1081 cccgaggacg gcgccctgaa gggcgagatc aagcagaggc tgaagctgaa ggacggcggc
     1141 cactacgacg ctgaggtcaa gaccacctac aaggccaaga agcccgtgca gctgcccggc
     1201 gcctacaacg tcaacatcaa gttggacatc acctcccaca acgaggacta caccatcgtg
     1261 gaacagtacg aacgcgccga gggccgccac tccaccggcg gcatggacga gctgtacaag
     1321 tccggactca gatctcatgg ccaccgagtc ccggggggcc ctgggccttc ggatcccgaa
     1381 cgctcagcgg caaatacccc cggtgccgct ccgctggcct gtgccgactc ggaccctgga
     1441 gccttggaac ccgggctgcc ggtgagcagg ggctcaggca cggctcttgg aggccctttg
     1501 gatcctcagt ttgttggacc ctcggatgcc agcctgggag cgcctccaag ctcccgggtc
     1561 ttaccctgcg gccctagtcc tcagcaccac cgggccctgc gcttctccta ccacctggag
     1621 ggctcgcagc ctcggcctgg actgcaccag ggaaaccgga tcctggttaa aagtttgtcc
     1681 cttgaccctg gccagagcct tgagcctcat ccagaaggtc cccaacggct tcgctcagat
     1741 ccaggccctc ccactgaaat ccctggccca cgtccttcac cactgaagcg ggcaccgggc
     1801 ccaaagccac aggttccccc aaagcccagc tacctgcaga tgccccgggt gcttcctcct
     1861 cctgagccca ttcctccacc accatcacgc cctctgcctg cagaccctag agtggccaag
     1921 ggactcgtcc ccagagctga ggccagcact agttctgcag cagtatcatc attgattgag
     1981 aagtttgaaa gagagcctgt gattgttgcc tcggataggc cagcccctgg cccctgcccg
     2041 gttcccccag agccagccat gttgccacag ccacccccgc agccaacagg gtcccagctc
     2101 cctgagggtg aagcttctcg ctgcctgttc ctgctggctc ctgggccccg ggatggtgag
     2161 aaggtgccta accgggacag cggcattgac agcatcagct cgccatccaa cagtgaagag
     2221 acctgcttcg tcagtgatga tgggcccccc atccacagcc tctgtcctgg gccccccgcc
     2281 ctggctagta tgccagtagc tttggccgac ccccaccggc ctggctccca ggaggttgac
     2341 agtgacctgg aagaggaaga ggaagaagaa gaggaggaaa aggaaagaga aattccagtg
     2401 cccccgatgg agaggcagga gtctgtggag ctgactgtgc agcagaaggt gttccatatt
     2461 gccaatgagc tcctgcaaac tgagaaggcc tatgtttcca ggctccatct cctggatcag
     2521 gtattctgtg cccggctgct ggaagaagct cggaaccgca gttccttccc cgcagatgtt
     2581 gtccacggca tcttctctaa catctgctcc atctattgct tccaccagca gttcctgctg
     2641 cctgagctag agaagcgcat ggaggaatgg gaccgctacc cacgcattgg tgacattctt
     2701 cagaagttgg cacccttcct caagatgtat ggcgagtatg tgaaaaactt cgaccgggcg
     2761 gtagagctgg tcaacacatg gacagagcgg tctacccagt ttaaagtcat catccatgaa
     2821 gtacagaagg aggaagcctg tggcaacctg accttgcagc accacatgct ggagcccgtg
     2881 cagcgtatcc cccgctatga acttcttctc aaggactatc tgttaaagct gcctcatggc
     2941 tccccggaca gcaaggatgc ccagaagtct ttggagctga tagccacagc agcagaacac
     3001 tctaatgctg ccatccggaa aatggaacga atgcacaagc tgctgaaggt gtatgagctg
     3061 ctagggggtg aggaggacat tgtcagtccc accaaagagc tcataaagga aggccatatc
     3121 cttaagctgt cagcaaagaa tgggaccact caagatcgat acctcatatt attcaacgac
     3181 cgcctccttt actgcgtgcc caggctgcgg ctccttggtc agaagtttag cgtgcgggca
     3241 cgcattgatg tagatggcat ggagctaaag gagagctcca acctcaacat gcctcggacc
     3301 ttcctggtgt caggaaagca gcgctctctc gaactgcagg ccaggactga ggaggagaag
     3361 aaagactggg tccaggccat caattccacc ctcctgaagc atgaacagac cctggagact
     3421 ttcaagctgt tgaactcaac aaacagggat gatgaagata ctccccctaa ctctccaaac
     3481 gtggatcttg ggaagagggc acctacgcct atccgggaaa aggaagtcac catgtgcatg
     3541 cgctgccagg agcccttcaa ttccatcacc aaacgcaggc accactgcaa ggcctgtggg
     3601 catgtggttt gtgggaaatg ctctgagttc cgagcccgac tcatctatga caacaatcgt
     3661 tccaaccgtg tgtgcactga ttgctatgtg gccttgcatg gagcacctgg gagcagtcca
     3721 gcctgtagcc agcatacacc ccagcgcagg aggtccatcc tagagaaaca ggcctcggtc
     3781 gctgctgaga acagcgtcat ctgcagcttc ctgcactaca tggagaaggg tgggaaagga
     3841 tggcacaagg catggtttgt ggttcctgag aatgaaccct tggtgctgta catctatgga
     3901 gcccctcagg atgtgaaagc ccagcgcagc ctgcccctca ttggctttga ggtggggcct
     3961 cctgaggcag gagagcggcc agacaggagg catgtcttca agatcacaca aagccaccta
     4021 agctggtact tcagcccaga gacagaagaa ctccagcggc gctggatggc tgttctcggc
     4081 agggcgggcc gtggggacac attctgccca gggcccacac tgtctgagga caaggagatg
     4141 gaggagacac cagtggcagc ctcaggagcc actgctgaac ctcctgaagc ctcccagacc
     4201 cgagacaaga cctaagaatt ctgcagtcga cggtaccgcg ggcccgggat ccaccggatc
     4261 tagataactg atcataatca gccataccac atttgtagag gttttacttg ctttaaaaaa
     4321 cctcccacac ctccccctga acctgaaaca taaaatgaat gcaattgttg ttgttaactt
     4381 gtttattgca gcttataatg gttacaaata aagcaatagc atcacaaatt tcacaaataa
     4441 agcatttttt tcactgcatt ctagttgtgg tttgtccaaa ctcatcaatg tatcttaagg
     4501 cgtaaattgt aagcgttaat attttgttaa aattcgcgtt aaatttttgt taaatcagct
     4561 cattttttaa ccaataggcc gaaatcggca aaatccctta taaatcaaaa gaatagaccg
     4621 agatagggtt gagtgttgtt ccagtttgga acaagagtcc actattaaag aacgtggact
     4681 ccaacgtcaa aggnnnnnnn nnnnnnnnnn nnnnnnnnnn nnnnnnnnnn nnnnnnnnnn
     4741 nntnnnnnnn nnnnnnnnnn nnnnnnnnnn nnnnnnnnnn nnnnnnnnnn nnnnnnnnnn
     4801 nnnnnnnnnn nnnnnnnnnn nnnnnnnnnn nnnngnnnnn nnnnnnnnnn nnnnnnnnnn
     4861 nnnnnnnnnn nnnnnnnnnn nnnnnnnnnn nnnnnnnnnn nnnnnnnnnn nnnnnnnnnn
     4921 nnnnnnnnnn nnnnnnnnnn nnnnnnnnnn nnnnnnnnnc aggtggcact tttcggggaa
     4981 atgtgcgcgg aacccctatt tgtttatttt tctaaataca ttcaaatatg tatccgctca
     5041 tgagacaata accctgataa atgcttcaat aatattgaaa aaggaagagt cctgaggcgg
     5101 aaagaaccag ctgtggaatg tgtgtcagtt agggtgtgga aagtccccag gctccccagc
     5161 aggcagaagt atgcaaagca tgcatctcaa ttagtcagca accaggtgtg gaaagtcccc
     5221 aggctcccca gcaggcagaa gtatgcaaag catgcatctc aattagtcag caaccatagt
     5281 cccgccccta actccgccca tcccgcccct aactccgccc agttccgccc attctccgcc
     5341 ccatggctga ctaatttttt ttatttatgc agaggccgag gccgcctcgg cctctgagct
     5401 attccagaag tagtgaggag gcttttttgg aggcctaggc ttttgcaaag atcgatcaag
     5461 agacaggatg aggatcgttt cgcatgattg aacaagatgg attgcacgca ggttctccgg
     5521 ccgcttgggt ggagaggcta ttcggctatg actgggcaca acagacaatc ggctgctctg
     5581 atgccgccgt gttccggctg tcagcgcagg ggcgcccggt tctttttgtc aagaccgacc
     5641 tgtccggtgc cctgaatgaa ctgcaagacg aggcagcgcg gctatcgtgg ctggccacga
     5701 cgggcgttcc ttgcgcagct gtgctcgacg ttgtcactga agcgggaagg gactggctgc
     5761 tattgggcga agtgccgggg caggatctcc tgtcatctca ccttgctcct gccgagaaag
     5821 tatccatcat ggctgatgca atgcggcggc tgcatacgct tgatccggct acctgcccat
     5881 tcgaccacca agcgaaacat cgcatcgagc gagcacgtac tcggatggaa gccggtcttg
     5941 tcgatcagga tgatctggac gaagagcatc aggggctcgc gccagccgaa ctgttcgcca
     6001 ggctcaaggc gagcatgccc gacggcgagg atctcgtcgt gacccatggc gatgcctgct
     6061 tgccgaatat catggtggaa aatggccgct tttctggatt catcgactgt ggccggctgg
     6121 gtgtggcgga ccgctatcag gacatagcgt tggctacccg tgatattgct gaagagcttg
     6181 gcggcgaatg ggctgaccgc ttcctcgtgc tttacggtat cgccgctccc gattcgcagc
     6241 gcatcgcctt ctatcgcctt cttgacgagt tcttctgagc gggactctgg ggttcgaaat
     6301 gaccgaccaa gcgacgccca acctgccatc acgagatttc gattccaccg ccgccttcta
     6361 tgaaaggttg ggcttcggaa tcgttttccg ggacgccggc tggatgatcc tccagcgcgg
     6421 ggatctcatg ctggagttct tcgcccaccc tagggggagg ctaactgaaa cacggaagga
     6481 gacaataccg gaaggaaccc gcgctatgac ggcaataaaa agacagaata aaacgcacgg
     6541 tgttgggtcg tttgttcata aacgcggggt tcggtcccag ggctggcact ctgtcgatac
     6601 cccaccgaga ccccattggg gccaatacgc ccgcgtttct tccttttccc caccccaccc
     6661 cccaagttcg ggtgaaggcc cagggctcgc agccaacgtc ggggcggcag gccctgccat
     6721 agcctcaggt tactcatata tactttagat tgatttaaaa cttcattttt aatttaaaag
     6781 gatctaggtg aagatccttt ttgataatct catgaccaaa atcccttaac gtgagttttc
     6841 gttccactga gcgtcagacc ccgtagaaaa gatcaaagga tcttcttgag atcctttttt
     6901 tctgcgcgta atctgctgct tgcaaacaaa aaaaccaccg ctaccagcgg tggtttgttt
     6961 gccggatcaa gagctaccaa ctctttttcc gaaggtaact ggcttcagca gagcgcagat
     7021 accaaatact gttcttctag tgtagccgta gttaggccac cacttcaaga actctgtagc
     7081 accgcctaca tacctcgctc tgctaatcct gttaccagtg gctgctgcca gtggcgataa
     7141 gtcgtgtctt accgggttgg actcaagacg atagttaccg gataaggcgc agcggtcggg
     7201 ctgaacgggg ggttcgtgca cacagcccag cttggagcga acgacctaca ccgaactgag
     7261 atacctacag cgtgagctat gagaaagcgc cacgcttccc gaagggagaa aggcggacag
     7321 gtatccggta agcggcaggg tcggaacagg agagcgcacg agggagcttc cagggggaaa
     7381 cgcctggtat ctttatagtc ctgtcgggtt tcgccacctc tgacttgagc gtcgattttt
     7441 gtgatgctcg tcaggggggc ggagcctatg gaaaaacgcc agcaacgcgg cctttttacg
     7501 gttcctggcc ttttgctggc cttttgctca catgttcttt cctgcgttat cccctgattc
     7561 tgtggataac cgtattaccg ccatgcat
//
